>Addgene plasmid #161468 | pDONR221-MAGT1_STOP | addgene full sequence | sequence record 479354 | Addgene NGS Result
GGCGGTTTGCGTATTGGGCGCTCTTCCGCTTCCTCGCTCACTGACTCGCTGCGCTCGGTCGTTCGGCTGC
GGCGAGCGGTATCAGCTCACTCAAAGGCGGTAATACGGTTATCCACAGAATCAGGGGATAACGCAGGAAA
GAACATGTGAGCAAAAGGCCAGCAAAAGGCCAGGAACCGTAAAAAGGCCGCGTTGCTGGCGTTTTTCCAT
AGGCTCCGCCCCCCTGACGAGCATCACAAAAATCGACGCTCAAGTCAGAGGTGGCGAAACCCGACAGGAC
TATAAAGATACCAGGCGTTTCCCCCTGGAAGCTCCCTCGTGCGCTCTCCTGTTCCGACCCTGCCGCTTAC
CGGATACCTGTCCGCCTTTCTCCCTTCGGGAAGCGTGGCGCTTTCTCATAGCTCACGCTGTAGGTATCTC
AGTTCGGTGTAGGTCGTTCGCTCCAAGCTGGGCTGTGTGCACGAACCCCCCGTTCAGCCCGACCGCTGCG
CCTTATCCGGTAACTATCGTCTTGAGTCCAACCCGGTAAGACACGACTTATCGCCACTGGCAGCAGCCAC
TGGTAACAGGATTAGCAGAGCGAGGTATGTAGGCGGTGCTACAGAGTTCTTGAAGTGGTGGCCTAACTAC
GGCTACACTAGAAGAACAGTATTTGGTATCTGCGCTCTGCTGAAGCCAGTTACCTTCGGAAAAAGAGTTG
GTAGCTCTTGATCCGGCAAACAAACCACCGCTGGTAGCGGTGGTTTTTTTGTTTGCAAGCAGCAGATTAC
GCGCAGAAAAAAAGGATCTCAAGAAGATCCTTTGATCTTTTCTACGGGGTCTGACGCTCAGTGGAACGAC
GCGTAACTCACGTTAAGGGATTTTGGTCATGAGCTTGCGCCGTCCCGTCAAGTCAGCGTAATGCTCTGCC
AGTGTTACAACCAATTAACCAATTCTGATTAGAAAAACTCATCGAGCATCAAATGAAACTGCAATTTATT
CATATCAGGATTATCAATACCATATTTTTGAAAAAGCCGTTTCTGTAATGAAGGAGAAAACTCACCGAGG
CAGTTCCATAGGATGGCAAGATCCTGGTATCGGTCTGCGATTCCGACTCGTCCAACATCAATACAACCTA
TTAATTTCCCCTCGTCAAAAATAAGGTTATCAAGTGAGAAATCACCATGAGTGACGACTGAATCCGGTGA
GAATGGCAAAAGTTTATGCATTTCTTTCCAGACTTGTTCAACAGGCCAGCCATTACGCTCGTCATCAAAA
TCACTCGCATCAACCAAACCGTTATTCATTCGTGATTGCGCCTGAGCGAGACGAAATACGCGATCGCTGT
TAAAAGGACAATTACAAACAGGAATCGAATGCAACCGGCGCAGGAACACTGCCAGCGCATCAACAATATT
TTCACCTGAATCAGGATATTCTTCTAATACCTGGAATGCTGTTTTTCCGGGGATCGCAGTGGTGAGTAAC
CATGCATCATCAGGAGTACGGATAAAATGCTTGATGGTCGGAAGAGGCATAAATTCCGTCAGCCAGTTTA
GTCTGACCATCTCATCTGTAACATCATTGGCAACGCTACCTTTGCCATGTTTCAGAAACAACTCTGGCGC
ATCGGGCTTCCCATACAAGCGATAGATTGTCGCACCTGATTGCCCGACATTATCGCGAGCCCATTTATAC
CCATATAAATCAGCATCCATGTTGGAATTTAATCGCGGCCTCGACGTTTCCCGTTGAATATGGCTCATAA
CACCCCTTGTATTACTGTTTATGTAAGCAGACAGTTTTATTGTTCATGATGATATATTTTTATCTTGTGC
AATGTAACATCAGAGATTTTGAGACACGGGCCAGAGCTGCCAGGAAACAGCTATGACCATGTAATACGAC
TCACTATAGGGGATATCAGCTGGATGGCAAATAATGATTTTATTTTGACTGATAGTGACCTGTTCGTTGC
AACAAATTGATAAGCAATGCTTTCTTATAATGCCAACTTTGTACAAGAAAGCTGGGTCTCAGCTCATCAG
AAAAGAATAAGGGTAGCCGTGATACTTGGAGCGGAAGATGCTCAGCATCCAAGAAAAGAACAGCACCACC
AGTCCGATTCCTGCCACGCACATGATCTTCCTCTTGCCGATATCCATGTCAGAGGTGGCTGCCTCGCACA
GCAGCACCATTCCCAGTGTCACGCCGCCATTAAACAGCAGCACGATGTGGGTCTCGGCCACGAACTGGGC
CTGGCTAGAGCCGTGGATATAATTCACGTGGCCGGTGTGGGGGTTCTTGTGGGCGTATGGAGGGCCCCGG
ATGTGGTTCCACATCTGGCCGGAGGTCATGGCCAGCACAAAGCACAGGGCGGCGAAGGCCCAGCCTGTCT
TATTAAACAGGAACTCCATGTTGCTGCGCCTCAGATACACCAGGCCTCCGATCACGGCCAGCAGCAGTCC
CAGCATCAGTGGTCCTGCGTAATTGGGTGGGCGGATCACTCTGATGTTCACATCGGTGCGGTCTGCGATC
CACCTTGCGATCTGCTCGGCGGAGAAGCCGCGCACCTGCAGCTCGTAGGTATCGCCCCTCTTAGGCTTGC
CCTTGGCGGGAAAATTGATGAATGTAGGGGCAGAATTCATGTTCAGCATCTGAAACACGTCGGAGCCCTC
ATCGAAGTCCACCATGGCAAAGAAGATTCTATTTGTAAAGGCGGAGCTATACCGCCAGCTGTTGGCCAGG
ATCTGGAACTCCTCATCGGCCTGCTTGCACACCACGCACTGTCTGTGCAGCTGCAGGGCGGTAAACATCA
CGATCACAGAGTAGTTCCGAGGGGGGGCCTTCACCAGTCTCCGGAACTTGTCGCCATTCATTCTGATCAC
GGGCCGCTTGTTTGTCCACTCCATCAGCTGGGACACCTTCTCGCTCAGCACCATCTCCTTCTTCCGCTGG
GCAGAGGCGGATGGCACGTCGCACACGATCAGCAGGGCCACCACCATTGTCACGGACACGCACCAGAATC
TCCACCGGGCGGCCATGGTGGAGCCTGCTTTTTTGTACAAAGTTGGCATTATAAAAAAGCATTGCTCATC
AATGTGTTGCAACGAACAGGTCACTATCAGTCAAAATAAAATCATTATTTGGGGCCCGAGCTTAAGACTG
GCCGTCGTTTTACAACGTCGTGACTGGGAAAACATCCATGCTAGCGTTAACGCGAGAGTAGGGAACTGCC
AGGCATCAAATAAAACGAAAGGCTCAGTCGGAAGACTGGGCCTTTCGTTTTATCTGTTGTTTGTCGGTGA
ACGCTCTCCTGAGTAGGACAAATCCGCCGGGAGCGGATTTGAACGTTGTGAAGCAACGGCCCGGAGGGTG
GCGGGCAGGACGCCCGCCATAAACTGCCAGGCATCAAACTAAGCAGAAGGCCATCCTGACGGATGGCCTT
TTTGCGTTTCTACAAACTCTTCCTGGCTAGCGGTACGCGTATTAATTGCGTTGCGCTCACTGCCCGCTTT
CCAGTCGGGAAACCTGTCGTGCCAGCTGCATTAATGAATCGGCCAACGCGCGGGGAGA
Features (pLannotate 1.2.2; 10 found; start..end, strand, type, name):
    204..792     -  rep_origin     ori: high-copy-number ColE1/pMB1/pBR322/pUC origin of replication
    939..1748    -  CDS            KanR: aminoglycoside phosphotransferase; aph(3')-Ia; confers resistance to kanamycin in bacteria or G418 (Geneticin®) in eukaryotes
   1882..1900    +  promoter       T7 promoter: promoter for bacteriophage T7 RNA polymerase
   1918..2017    +  protein_bind   attL2: mutant version of attL; recombination site for the Gateway® LR reaction LR Clonase™
   2022..3026    -  CDS            MAGT1: MAGT1_HUMAN - Also known as IAG2. Experimental evidence at protein level: Swiss-Prot protein existence level 1. May be involved in Mg(2+) transport in epithelial cells. From Homo sapiens (Human).
   3032..3131    -  protein_bind   attL1: mutant version of attL; recombination site for the Gateway® LR reaction LR Clonase™
   3147..3183    +  CDS            lacZα (fragment): LacZα fragment of β-galactosidase; lacZ fragment
   3230..3273    -  terminator     rrnB T1 terminator: Escherichia coli rrnB; transcription terminator T1 from the E. coli rrnB gene
   3405..3432    +  terminator     rrnB T2 terminator: transcription terminator T2 from the E. coli rrnB gene
   3487..21      -  CDS            lacI (fragment) (across the origin): lac repressor; lacI; The lac repressor binds to the lac operator to inhibit transcription in E. coli. This inhibition can be relieved by adding lactose or isopropyl-β-D-thiogalactopyranoside (IPTG).
