>Addgene plasmid #161468 | pDONR221-MAGT1_STOP | analyzer sequence | sequence record 312870
CTTTCCTGCGTTATCCCCTGATTCTGTGGATAACCGTATTACCGCCTTTGAGTGAGCTGATACCGCTCGC
CGCAGCCGAACGACCGAGCGCAGCGAGTCAGTGAGCGAGGAAGCGGAAGAGCGCCCAATACGCAAACCGC
CTCTCCCCGCGCGTTGGCCGATTCATTAATGCAGCTGGCACGACAGGTTTCCCGACTGGAAAGCGGGCAG
TGAGCGCAACGCAATTAATACGCGTACCGCTAGCCAGGAAGAGTTTGTAGAAACGCAAAAAGGCCATCCG
TCAGGATGGCCTTCTGCTTAGTTTGATGCCTGGCAGTTTATGGCGGGCGTCCTGCCCGCCACCCTCCGGG
CCGTTGCTTCACAACGTTCAAATCCGCTCCCGGCGGATTTGTCCTACTCAGGAGAGCGTTCACCGACAAA
CAACAGATAAAACGAAAGGCCCAGTCTTCCGACTGAGCCTTTCGTTTTATTTGATGCCTGGCAGTTCCCT
ACTCTCGCGTTAACGCTAGCATGGATGTTTTCCCAGTCACGACGTTGTAAAACGACGGCCAGTCTTAAGC
TCGGGCCCCAAATAATGATTTTATTTTGACTGATAGTGACCTGTTCGTTGCAACACATTGATGAGCAATG
CTTTTTTATAATGCCAACTTTGTACAAAAAAGCAGGCTCCACCATGGCCGCCCGGTGGAGATTCTGGTGC
GTGTCCGTGACAATGGTGGTGGCCCTGCTGATCGTGTGCGACGTGCCATCCGCCTCTGCCCAGCGGAAGA
AGGAGATGGTGCTGAGCGAGAAGGTGTCCCAGCTGATGGAGTGGACAAACAAGCGGCCCGTGATCAGAAT
GAATGGCGACAAGTTCCGGAGACTGGTGAAGGCCCCCCCTCGGAACTACTCTGTGATCGTGATGTTTACC
GCCCTGCAGCTGCACAGACAGTGCGTGGTGTGCAAGCAGGCCGATGAGGAGTTCCAGATCCTGGCCAACA
GCTGGCGGTATAGCTCCGCCTTTACAAATAGAATCTTCTTTGCCATGGTGGACTTCGATGAGGGCTCCGA
CGTGTTTCAGATGCTGAACATGAATTCTGCCCCTACATTCATCAATTTTCCCGCCAAGGGCAAGCCTAAG
AGGGGCGATACCTACGAGCTGCAGGTGCGCGGCTTCTCCGCCGAGCAGATCGCAAGGTGGATCGCAGACC
GCACCGATGTGAACATCAGAGTGATCCGCCCACCCAATTACGCAGGACCACTGATGCTGGGACTGCTGCT
GGCCGTGATCGGAGGCCTGGTGTATCTGAGGCGCAGCAACATGGAGTTCCTGTTTAATAAGACAGGCTGG
GCCTTCGCCGCCCTGTGCTTTGTGCTGGCCATGACCTCCGGCCAGATGTGGAACCACATCCGGGGCCCTC
CATACGCCCACAAGAACCCCCACACCGGCCACGTGAATTATATCCACGGCTCTAGCCAGGCCCAGTTCGT
GGCCGAGACCCACATCGTGCTGCTGTTTAATGGCGGCGTGACACTGGGAATGGTGCTGCTGTGCGAGGCA
GCCACCTCTGACATGGATATCGGCAAGAGGAAGATCATGTGCGTGGCAGGAATCGGACTGGTGGTGCTGT
TCTTTTCTTGGATGCTGAGCATCTTCCGCTCCAAGTATCACGGCTACCCTTATTCTTTTCTGATGAGCTG
AGACCCAGCTTTCTTGTACAAAGTTGGCATTATAAGAAAGCATTGCTTATCAATTTGTTGCAACGAACAG
GTCACTATCAGTCAAAATAAAATCATTATTTGCCATCCAGCTGATATCCCCTATAGTGAGTCGTATTACA
TGGTCATAGCTGTTTCCTGGCAGCTCTGGCCCGTGTCTCAAAATCTCTGATGTTACATTGCACAAGATAA
AATAATATCATCATGAACAATAAAACTGTCTGCTTACATAAACAGTAATACAAGGGGTGTTATGAGCCAT
ATTCAACGGGAAACGTCGAGGCCGCGATTAAATTCCAACATGGATGCTGATTTATATGGGTATAAATGGG
CTCGCGATAATGTCGGGCAATCAGGTGCGACAATCTATCGCTTGTATGGGAAGCCCGATGCGCCAGAGTT
GTTTCTGAAACATGGCAAAGGTAGCGTTGCCAATGATGTTACAGATGAGATGGTCAGACTAAACTGGCTG
ACGGAATTTATGCCTCTTCCGACCATCAAGCATTTTATCCGTACTCCTGATGATGCATGGTTACTCACCA
CTGCGATCCCCGGAAAAACAGCATTCCAGGTATTAGAAGAATATCCTGATTCAGGTGAAAATATTGTTGA
TGCGCTGGCAGTGTTCCTGCGCCGGTTGCATTCGATTCCTGTTTGTAATTGTCCTTTTAACAGCGATCGC
GTATTTCGTCTCGCTCAGGCGCAATCACGAATGAATAACGGTTTGGTTGATGCGAGTGATTTTGATGACG
AGCGTAATGGCTGGCCTGTTGAACAAGTCTGGAAAGAAATGCATAAACTTTTGCCATTCTCACCGGATTC
AGTCGTCACTCATGGTGATTTCTCACTTGATAACCTTATTTTTGACGAGGGGAAATTAATAGGTTGTATT
GATGTTGGACGAGTCGGAATCGCAGACCGATACCAGGATCTTGCCATCCTATGGAACTGCCTCGGTGAGT
TTTCTCCTTCATTACAGAAACGGCTTTTTCAAAAATATGGTATTGATAATCCTGATATGAATAAATTGCA
GTTTCATTTGATGCTCGATGAGTTTTTCTAATCAGAATTGGTTAATTGGTTGTAACACTGGCAGAGCATT
ACGCTGACTTGACGGGACGGCGCAAGCTCATGACCAAAATCCCTTAACGTGAGTTACGCGTCGTTCCACT
GAGCGTCAGACCCCGTAGAAAAGATCAAAGGATCTTCTTGAGATCCTTTTTTTCTGCGCGTAATCTGCTG
CTTGCAAACAAAAAAACCACCGCTACCAGCGGTGGTTTGTTTGCCGGATCAAGAGCTACCAACTCTTTTT
CCGAAGGTAACTGGCTTCAGCAGAGCGCAGATACCAAATACTGTTCTTCTAGTGTAGCCGTAGTTAGGCC
ACCACTTCAAGAACTCTGTAGCACCGCCTACATACCTCGCTCTGCTAATCCTGTTACCAGTGGCTGCTGC
CAGTGGCGATAAGTCGTGTCTTACCGGGTTGGACTCAAGACGATAGTTACCGGATAAGGCGCAGCGGTCG
GGCTGAACGGGGGGTTCGTGCACACAGCCCAGCTTGGAGCGAACGACCTACACCGAACTGAGATACCTAC
AGCGTGAGCTATGAGAAAGCGCCACGCTTCCCGAAGGGAGAAAGGCGGACAGGTATCCGGTAAGCGGCAG
GGTCGGAACAGGAGAGCGCACGAGGGAGCTTCCAGGGGGAAACGCCTGGTATCTTTATAGTCCTGTCGGG
TTTCGCCACCTCTGACTTGAGCGTCGATTTTTGTGATGCTCGTCAGGGGGGCGGAGCCTATGGAAAAACG
CCAGCAACGCGGCCTTTTTACGGTTCCTGGCCTTTTGCTGGCCTTTTGCTCACATGTT
Features (pLannotate 1.2.2; 10 found; start..end, strand, type, name):
    121..213     +  CDS            lacI (fragment): lac repressor; lacI; The lac repressor binds to the lac operator to inhibit transcription in E. coli. This inhibition can be relieved by adding lactose or isopropyl-β-D-thiogalactopyranoside (IPTG).
    268..295     -  terminator     rrnB T2 terminator: transcription terminator T2 from the E. coli rrnB gene
    427..470     +  terminator     rrnB T1 terminator: Escherichia coli rrnB; transcription terminator T1 from the E. coli rrnB gene
    517..553     -  CDS            lacZα (fragment): LacZα fragment of β-galactosidase; lacZ fragment
    569..668     +  protein_bind   attL1: mutant version of attL; recombination site for the Gateway® LR reaction LR Clonase™
    674..1678    +  CDS            MAGT1: MAGT1_HUMAN - Also known as IAG2. Experimental evidence at protein level: Swiss-Prot protein existence level 1. May be involved in Mg(2+) transport in epithelial cells. From Homo sapiens (Human).
   1683..1782    -  protein_bind   attL2: mutant version of attL; recombination site for the Gateway® LR reaction LR Clonase™
   1800..1818    -  promoter       T7 promoter: promoter for bacteriophage T7 RNA polymerase
   1952..2761    +  CDS            KanR: aminoglycoside phosphotransferase; aph(3')-Ia; confers resistance to kanamycin in bacteria or G418 (Geneticin®) in eukaryotes
   2908..3496    +  rep_origin     ori: high-copy-number ColE1/pMB1/pBR322/pUC origin of replication
