[The description below was written by a language model from this plasmid's Addgene catalogue record and pLannotate feature annotations shown in this document.]
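Description:
pDONR221-MAGT1_STOP is a Gateway entry clone built on the pDONR221 backbone, carrying a codon-optimized open reading frame for human MAGT1 (also known as SLC58A1, OST3B, IAP or MRX95), a protein annotated as possibly involved in magnesium transport in epithelial cells. The plasmid is about 3.6 kb, with an insert of roughly 1 kb. It is maintained in E. coli at high copy number through a ColE1/pUC-type origin and is selected with kanamycin via an aminoglycoside phosphotransferase gene. Two sequence records are annotated for this plasmid. They have the same length and contain the same ten features in opposite orientation, so they agree with each other.

The MAGT1 ORF lies between attL1 and attL2 sites, which are the substrates of the LR Clonase reaction. This allows the coding sequence to be transferred directionally into any attR-containing destination vector. Although the catalogue lists the vector type as mammalian expression, the feature table shows no eukaryotic promoter or polyadenylation signal, so expression in mammalian cells depends on the destination vector chosen. The rrnB T1 and T2 terminators upstream of attL1 shield the insert from read-through transcription in bacteria. A T7 promoter sits beyond attL2 and points back toward the insert in the antisense direction. The short lacZα and lacI fragments are backbone remnants.

This version retains a stop codon at the end of the ORF, so it suits expression of untagged or N-terminally tagged protein and cannot be used for C-terminal fusions. A companion clone without the stop codon exists for that purpose. The plasmid belongs to a consortium collection of solute carrier transporter clones assembled for transporter research and drug discovery.
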