Addgene plasmid #161468: pDONR221-MAGT1_STOP
Purpose: Gateway entry clone with codon-optimized ORF sequence for subcloning into custom expression vectors. Contains a STOP codon at the end of the codon-optimized ORF sequence.
Depositing lab: RESOLUTE Consortium & Giulio Superti-Furga. Depositing organization: CeMM Research Center for Molecular Medicine. Publication: The RESOLUTE consortium: unlocking SLC transporters for drug discovery. Superti-Furga G, Lackner D, Wiedmer T, Ingles-Prieto A, Barbosa B, Girardi E, Goldmann U, Gurtl B, Klavins K, Klimek C, Lindinger S, Lineiro-Retes E, Muller AC, Onstein S, Redinger G, Reil D, Sedlyarov V, Wolf G, Crawford M, Everley R, ... Steppan CM. Nat Rev Drug Discov. 2020 Jul;19(7):429-430. doi: 10.1038/d41573-020-00056-6. PubMed 32265506.
Backbone
  Vector backbone: pDONR221
  Backbone manufacturer: ThermoFisher Scientific
  Backbone size w/o insert (bp): 2550
  Vector type: Mammalian Expression
Growth in bacteria
  Bacterial resistance: Kanamycin, 50 μg/mL
  Growth temperature: 37°C
  Growth strain: NEB Stable
  Copy number: High Copy
Gene/Insert
  Gene/Insert name: MAGT1 (alt name: DKFZp564K142, IAP, OST3B, MRX95, SLC58A1)
  Species: H. sapiens (human)
  Insert size (bp): 1008
  Entrez Gene: MAGT1 (a.k.a. IAP, MRX95, OST3B, PRO0756, FLJ14726, MGC64926, bA217H1.1, DKFZp564K142, RP11-217H1.1)
  Cloning method: Gateway Cloning
  Sequencing primers: 5′ M13-fwd; 3′ M13-rev
Terms and licenses: Academic/Nonprofit Terms; Industry Terms
Depositor comments: This plasmid contains a STOP codon at the end of the codon-optimized ORF. For the version of this plasmid that does not contain a STOP codon, please see Addgene plasmid 132302 For more information on the full Resolute plasmid collection, please see www.addgene.org/depositor-collections/re-solute/. Please provide your feedback on this plasmid to the RESOLUTE consortium by filling out their RESOLUTE repository feedback form: https://forms.office.com/Pages/ResponsePage.aspx?id=0e05yklzmkS7rjFGQL4N7z4feCLQvEJAmVcOCM_u885UN1JJRko0Ukg4TVQwNTZLOUxPQVJWT1NHUCQlQCN0PWcu
How to cite: pDONR221-MAGT1_STOP was a gift from RESOLUTE Consortium & Giulio Superti-Furga (Addgene plasmid # 161468 ; http://n2t.net/addgene:161468 ; RRID:Addgene_161468)
