>Addgene plasmid #161468 | pDONR221-MAGT1_STOP | depositor partial sequence | sequence record 312871 | Codon-optimized ORF of MAGT1
ATGGCCGCCCGGTGGAGATTCTGGTGCGTGTCCGTGACAATGGTGGTGGCCCTGCTGATCGTGTGCGACG
TGCCATCCGCCTCTGCCCAGCGGAAGAAGGAGATGGTGCTGAGCGAGAAGGTGTCCCAGCTGATGGAGTG
GACAAACAAGCGGCCCGTGATCAGAATGAATGGCGACAAGTTCCGGAGACTGGTGAAGGCCCCCCCTCGG
AACTACTCTGTGATCGTGATGTTTACCGCCCTGCAGCTGCACAGACAGTGCGTGGTGTGCAAGCAGGCCG
ATGAGGAGTTCCAGATCCTGGCCAACAGCTGGCGGTATAGCTCCGCCTTTACAAATAGAATCTTCTTTGC
CATGGTGGACTTCGATGAGGGCTCCGACGTGTTTCAGATGCTGAACATGAATTCTGCCCCTACATTCATC
AATTTTCCCGCCAAGGGCAAGCCTAAGAGGGGCGATACCTACGAGCTGCAGGTGCGCGGCTTCTCCGCCG
AGCAGATCGCAAGGTGGATCGCAGACCGCACCGATGTGAACATCAGAGTGATCCGCCCACCCAATTACGC
AGGACCACTGATGCTGGGACTGCTGCTGGCCGTGATCGGAGGCCTGGTGTATCTGAGGCGCAGCAACATG
GAGTTCCTGTTTAATAAGACAGGCTGGGCCTTCGCCGCCCTGTGCTTTGTGCTGGCCATGACCTCCGGCC
AGATGTGGAACCACATCCGGGGCCCTCCATACGCCCACAAGAACCCCCACACCGGCCACGTGAATTATAT
CCACGGCTCTAGCCAGGCCCAGTTCGTGGCCGAGACCCACATCGTGCTGCTGTTTAATGGCGGCGTGACA
CTGGGAATGGTGCTGCTGTGCGAGGCAGCCACCTCTGACATGGATATCGGCAAGAGGAAGATCATGTGCG
TGGCAGGAATCGGACTGGTGGTGCTGTTCTTTTCTTGGATGCTGAGCATCTTCCGCTCCAAGTATCACGG
CTACCCTTATTCTTTTCTGATGAGCTGA
